>Addgene plasmid #176328 | pVRC8400-SARS-CoV-2-S2P-B.1.429-AVI | addgene full sequence | sequence record 352083 | Addgene NGS Result
TCGCGCGTTTCGGTGATGACGGTGAAAACCTCTGACACATGCAGCTCCCGGAGACGGTCACAGCTTGTCT
GTAAGCGGATGCCGGGAGCAGACAAGCCCGTCAGGGCGCGTCAGCGGGTGTTGGCGGGTGTCGGGGCTGG
CTTAACTATGCGGCATCAGAGCAGATTGTACTGAGAGTGCACCATATGCGGTGTGAAATACCGCACAGAT
GCGTAAGGAGAAAATACCGCATCAGATTGGCTATTGGCCATTGCATACGTTGTATCCATATCATAATATG
TACATTTATATTGGCTCATGTCCAACATTACCGCCATGTTGACATTGATTATTGACTAGTTATTAATAGT
AATCAATTACGGGGTCATTAGTTCATAGCCCATATATGGAGTTCCGCGTTACATAACTTACGGTAAATGG
CCCGCCTGGCTGACCGCCCAACGACCCCCGCCCATTGACGTCAATAATGACGTATGTTCCCATAGTAACG
CCAATAGGGACTTTCCATTGACGTCAATGGGTGGAGTATTTACGGTAAACTGCCCACTTGGCAGTACATC
AAGTGTATCATATGCCAAGTACGCCCCCTATTGACGTCAATGACGGTAAATGGCCCGCCTGGCATTATGC
CCAGTACATGACCTTATGGGACTTTCCTACTTGGCAGTACATCTACGTATTAGTCATCGCTATTACCATG
GTGATGCGGTTTTGGCAGTACATCAATGGGCGTGGATAGCGGTTTGACTCACGGGGATTTCCAAGTCTCC
ACCCCATTGACGTCAATGGGAGTTTGTTTTGGCACCAAAATCAACGGGACTTTCCAAAATGTCGTAACAA
CTCCGCCCCATTGACGCAAATGGGCGGTAGGCGTGTACGGTGGGAGGTCTATATAAGCAGAGCTCGTTTA
GTGAACCGTCAGATCGCCTGGAGACGCCATCCACGCTGTTTTGACCTCCATAGAAGACACCGGGACCGAT
CCAGCCTCCATCGGCTCGCATCTCTCCTTCACGCGCCCGCCGCCCTACCTGAGGCCGCCATCCACGCCGG
TTGAGTCGCGTTCTGCCGCCTCCCGCCTGTGGTGCCTCCTGAACTGCGTCCGCCGTCTAGGTAAGTTTAA
AGCTCAGGTCGAGACCGGGCCTTTGTCCGGCGCTCCCTTGGAGCCTACCTAGACTCAGCCGGCTCTCCAC
GCTTTGCCTGACCCTGCTTGCTCAACTCTAGTTAACGGTGGAGGGCAGTGTAGTCTGAGCAGTACTCGTT
GCTGCCGCGCGCGCCACCAGACATAATAGCTGACAGACTAACAGACTGTTCCTTTCCATGGGTCTTTTCT
GCAGTCACCGTCGTCGACACGTGTGATCAGATATCGCGGCCGCTCTAGACCACCATGGGATGGTCATGTA
TCATCCTTTTTCTAGTAGCAACTGCAACCGGTGTACATTCCGCACCAGAGCTGCTGGGAGGACCTAGCGT
GTTCCTGTTTCCCCCTAAGCCTAAGGACACCCTGATGATCAGCCGGACCCCAGAGGTGACATGCGTGGTG
GTGGACGTGTCCCACGAGGACCCCGAGGTGAAGTTCAACTGGTACGTGGATGGCGTGGAGGTGCACAATG
CCAAGACCAAGCCAAGGGAGGAGCAGTACAACTCTACCTATCGCGTGGTGAGCGTGCTGACAGTGCTGCA
CCAGGACTGGCTGAACGGCAAGGAGTACAAGTGTAAGGTGTCTAATAAGGCCCTGCCTGCCCCAATCGAG
AAGACCATCAGCAAGGCAAAGGGACAGCCAAGGGAGCCTCAGGTGTATACCCTGCCACCCAGCCGCGACG
AGCTGACAAAGAACCAGGTGTCCCTGTACTGCCTGGTGAAGGGCTTCTATCCTTCCGATATCGCCGTGGA
GTGGGAGTCTAATGGCCAGCCAGAGAACAATTACAAGACCACACCTCCAGTGCTGGACTCCGATGGCTCT
TTCTTTCTGTATTCCAAGCTGACCGTGGATAAGAGCCGGTGGCAGCAGGGCAACGTGTTTAGCTGTTCCG
TGATGCACGAGGCCCTGCACAATCACTACACACAGAAGTCTCTGAGCCTGTCCCCCGGCAAGGGAGGAGG
AGGCAGCGGCGGAGGAGGCTCCGGAGGCGGCGGCTCTGGCGGCGGCGGCAGCGCCCCTGAACTGCTGGGA
GGACCAAGCGTGTTCCTGTTTCCACCTAAGCCCAAAGATACCCTGATGATCTCCAGGACCCCTGAAGTCA
CCTGCGTGGTCGTGGACGTGTCTCATGAGGACCCCGAAGTCAAGTTCAACTGGTACGTGGACGGAGTCGA
AGTCCATAACGCCAAGACCAAGCCTAGAGAAGAGCAGTACAACTCCACCTATAGAGTGGTGTCTGTGCTG
ACAGTGCTGCATCAGGATTGGCTGAATGGCAAGGAATATAAGTGTAAGGTGAGCAATAAGGCCCTGCCCG
CCCCTATCGAGAAGACCATCTCTAAAGCCAAAGGACAGCCAAGGGAGCCACAGGTGTATACACTGCCACC
CAGCCGGGACGAGCTGACCAAGAACCAGGTGAGCCTGACATGTCTGGTCAAGGGCTTCTACCCCAGTGAC
ATTGCTGTGGAGTGGGAGTCCAATGGCCAGCCTGAGAACAATTATAAAACTACCCCACCAGTGCTGGACA
GCGATGGCTCCTTCTTTCTGACCAGCAAGCTGACAGTGGATAAGTCCCGCTGGCAGCAGGGAAACGTGTT
TTCTTGTAGCGTGATGCATGAGGCCCTGCATAACCACTACACCCAGAAGTCCCTGTCTCTGAGCCCAGGC
AAGGGAGGCAGCGGAGGCGGAGGCAGCGGAGGCCTGGAGGTGCTGTTTCAGGGCCCTCAGTGCGTGAACC
TGACCACCCGAACCCAGCTCCCACCAGCCTACACCAACAGCTTTACACGGGGCGTGTACTACCCTGACAA
GGTGTTCAGATCTAGCGTCCTGCACAGCACTCAGGACCTCTTCCTGCCGTTCTTCAGCAACGTGACATGG
TTCCACGCCATCCACGTGAGCGGCACAAACGGAACCAAGCGGTTTGATAACCCCGTCCTGCCATTCAATG
ATGGAGTTTACTTCGCCAGTACCGAGAAGAGTAACATCATCCGGGGCTGGATCTTCGGCACCACCCTGGA
TAGCAAAACACAGAGCCTCCTGATCGTGAACAATGCCACGAACGTCGTGATCAAGGTGTGCGAGTTCCAG
TTTTGCAATGATCCTTTCCTGGGTGTGTACTACCACAAGAACAACAAGAGCTGCATGGAAAGCGAGTTCA
GAGTCTACAGCAGCGCCAACAACTGCACATTCGAGTACGTCTCTCAGCCTTTTCTGATGGACCTTGAGGG
GAAACAAGGCAACTTCAAGAACCTGAGAGAATTCGTGTTCAAGAACATCGACGGCTACTTCAAAATCTAC
TCCAAGCACACACCCATCAACCTGGTCCGGGACCTCCCTCAGGGCTTCAGCGCCCTGGAACCCCTGGTCG
ACCTGCCCATAGGCATCAACATAACGCGGTTCCAAACCCTGCTGGCCCTGCATAGATCCTACCTGACTCC
TGGCGACAGCAGCAGCGGATGGACCGCCGGAGCTGCAGCCTACTATGTGGGCTACCTGCAACCTAGAACC
TTCCTGCTGAAGTACAACGAGAACGGCACAATCACAGACGCCGTCGACTGCGCCCTGGACCCTCTCTCTG
AGACAAAGTGCACCCTGAAGTCCTTCACCGTGGAAAAGGGCATCTACCAGACCAGCAACTTCCGGGTGCA
GCCTACAGAGAGCATCGTGCGATTTCCAAACATTACCAACCTCTGCCCCTTCGGCGAGGTGTTTAACGCC
ACAAGATTTGCCTCCGTTTACGCCTGGAATAGAAAGAGAATCAGCAATTGTGTGGCCGACTACTCCGTGC
TGTATAACAGCGCCTCTTTCAGCACCTTCAAGTGCTACGGCGTTTCCCCAACAAAGCTGAATGACCTGTG
CTTCACCAACGTGTACGCCGACTCCTTCGTAATTAGAGGCGATGAGGTGCGGCAGATCGCACCAGGCCAG
ACCGGTAAGATCGCTGACTACAACTATAAGCTGCCTGATGATTTTACAGGCTGCGTGATCGCCTGGAACT
CTAACAACCTGGATAGCAAGGTGGGCGGCAACTACAACTACAGATACCGGCTGTTTCGCAAGTCTAACCT
GAAACCTTTCGAGAGAGACATCTCCACAGAGATCTACCAGGCCGGTTCTACACCTTGTAACGGGGTGGAA
GGCTTCAACTGTTACTTCCCTCTGCAAAGCTACGGCTTCCAGCCTACCAATGGAGTCGGCTACCAGCCAT
ACCGGGTGGTCGTGCTGTCCTTCGAGTTACTCCACGCCCCCGCCACCGTCTGCGGTCCTAAGAAGTCCAC
CAATCTGGTTAAGAACAAATGCGTGAACTTCAACTTCAACGGCCTGACCGGGACCGGCGTGCTGACCGAA
AGCAACAAAAAGTTCCTCCCCTTCCAGCAGTTCGGCCGTGATATCGCTGACACCACAGATGCCGTCAGAG
ATCCACAGACCCTGGAAATCCTGGATATTACACCCTGCTCCTTCGGAGGAGTTTCTGTGATCACCCCCGG
GACCAATACCAGCAACCAGGTGGCTGTGCTGTACCAAGGTGTTAACTGCACCGAGGTTCCTGTGGCCATC
CACGCCGATCAGCTGACACCTACTTGGAGAGTGTACTCCACTGGCTCCAATGTGTTCCAGACCAGGGCCG
GATGTCTGATCGGCGCCGAGCACGTGAATAACAGTTACGAGTGCGACATCCCTATCGGCGCCGGCATCTG
TGCCAGCTACCAGACCCAGACAAACAGCCCTGGGTCTGCTTCCTCTGTAGCTAGCCAGAGCATCATCGCC
TACACCATGAGCCTGGGCGCAGAGAACAGCGTGGCCTATTCCAACAACTCTATCGCCATTCCCACCAACT
TTACAATTAGCGTCACAACAGAGATCCTGCCCGTGAGCATGACCAAGACCAGCGTGGACTGTACAATGTA
CATCTGTGGCGACAGCACTGAATGCAGCAACCTGCTGCTGCAATACGGCTCCTTTTGCACCCAACTGAAC
CGGGCGCTGACCGGAATCGCCGTGGAACAGGACAAAAATACCCAGGAGGTGTTCGCCCAAGTGAAGCAGA
TCTACAAGACCCCACCTATCAAGGACTTCGGCGGCTTTAACTTTAGCCAGATTCTCCCTGATCCTTCTAA
GCCTAGCAAGCGGAGCTTTATCGAGGATCTGCTGTTCAACAAGGTCACCCTGGCCGATGCCGGCTTTATC
AAACAGTATGGCGATTGCCTGGGCGACATAGCCGCCAGAGATCTGATCTGCGCCCAGAAATTCAACGGCC
TGACAGTTCTCCCACCTCTGCTGACCGACGAGATGATCGCTCAGTACACCTCTGCCCTGCTGGCTGGCAC
CATCACATCTGGGTGGACATTTGGCGCCGGCGCCGCCCTGCAGATCCCCTTTGCCATGCAGATGGCCTAT
AGATTCAACGGAATCGGCGTGACCCAGAACGTGCTGTATGAAAACCAGAAGCTGATCGCTAACCAGTTCA
ATTCTGCCATCGGCAAGATCCAGGACTCCCTCTCCTCTACCGCCAGCGCCCTGGGCAAACTGCAGGACGT
GGTGAATCAGAACGCCCAAGCCCTGAACACCCTGGTGAAGCAGCTCAGCAGCAATTTTGGCGCCATCAGC
TCTGTGCTGAACGATATCCTGTCTAGACTGGACCCTCCAGAAGCCGAAGTCCAGATCGATAGACTGATCA
CAGGCAGACTGCAGTCCCTGCAAACCTACGTGACCCAACAGCTGATCAGGGCCGCTGAAATAAGAGCCAG
CGCCAATCTCGCCGCTACCAAGATGTCCGAGTGTGTGCTGGGACAGTCTAAACGCGTTGACTTCTGCGGC
AAAGGCTATCACCTGATGAGCTTCCCCCAGAGCGCGCCGCACGGCGTGGTGTTCCTGCATGTGACATACG
TGCCTGCCCAAGAGAAGAATTTCACAACCGCCCCTGCCATCTGCCACGACGGCAAGGCCCACTTCCCAAG
AGAGGGCGTTTTCGTTTCCAATGGCACACACTGGTTCGTGACACAAAGAAACTTCTACGAACCCCAGATT
ATCACCACCGACAACACCTTCGTGAGTGGCAATTGTGACGTGGTCATCGGAATCGTGAACAACACAGTGT
ACGACCCTCTGCAACCTGAGCTGGACTCTTTTAAGGAAGAGCTGGACAAGTACTTTAAAAACCACACCAG
CCCCGATGTGGACCTGGGCGACATCAGTGGCATTAACGCCAGCGTGGTGAACATCCAAAAGGAAATCGAC
AGACTGAACGAGGTGGCCAAGAACCTGAACGAGTCCCTGATCGACCTGCAGGAGCTCGGCAAATACGAGC
AGGGATCTGGATACATCCCCGAGGCCCCCAGAGATGGCCAGGCCTACGTGCGGAAGGACGGCGAGTGGGT
ACTGCTGAGCACATTCCTGGGCAGATCCGGAGGAGGCCTGGTGCCACAGCAGAGCGGAGGCCTGAACGAC
ATCTTCGAGGCCCAGAAGATCGAGTGGCACGAGGGCTGATGAGGATCCAGATCTGCTGTGCCTTCTAGTT
GCCAGCCATCTGTTGTTTGCCCCTCCCCCGTGCCTTCCTTGACCCTGGAAGGTGCCACTCCCACTGTCCT
TTCCTAATAAAATGAGGAAATTGCATCGCATTGTCTGAGTAGGTGTCATTCTATTCTGGGGGGTGGGGTG
GGGCAGGACAGCAAGGGGGAGGATTGGGAAGACAATAGCAGGCATGCTGGGGATGCGGTGGGCTCTATGG
GTACCCAGGTGCTGAAGAATTGACCCGGTTCCTCCTGGGCCAGAAAGAAGCAGGCACATCCCCTTCTCTG
TGACACACCCTGTCCACGCCCCTGGTTCTTAGTTCCAGCCCCACTCATAGGACACTCATAGCTCAGGAGG
GCTCCGCCTTCAATCCCACCCGCTAAAGTACTTGGAGCGGTCTCTCCCTCCCTCATCAGCCCACCAAACC
AAACCTAGCCTCCAAGAGTGGGAAGAAATTAAAGCAAGATAGGCTATTAAGTGCAGAGGGAGAGAAAATG
CCTCCAACATGTGAGGAAGTAATGAGAGAAATCATAGAATTTTAAGGCCATGATTTAAGGCCATCATGGC
CTTAATCTTCCGCTTCCTCGCTCACTGACTCGCTGCGCTCGGTCGTTCGGCTGCGGCGAGCGGTATCAGC
TCACTCAAAGGCGGTAATACGGTTATCCACAGAATCAGGGGATAACGCAGGAAAGAACATGTGAGCAAAA
GGCCAGCAAAAGGCCAGGAACCGTAAAAAGGCCGCGTTGCTGGCGTTTTTCCATAGGCTCCGCCCCCCTG
ACGAGCATCACAAAAATCGACGCTCAAGTCAGAGGTGGCGAAACCCGACAGGACTATAAAGATACCAGGC
GTTTCCCCCTGGAAGCTCCCTCGTGCGCTCTCCTGTTCCGACCCTGCCGCTTACCGGATACCTGTCCGCC
TTTCTCCCTTCGGGAAGCGTGGCGCTTTCTCATAGCTCACGCTGTAGGTATCTCAGTTCGGTGTAGGTCG
TTCGCTCCAAGCTGGGCTGTGTGCACGAACCCCCCGTTCAGCCCGACCGCTGCGCCTTATCCGGTAACTA
TCGTCTTGAGTCCAACCCGGTAAGACACGACTTATCGCCACTGGCAGCAGCCACTGGTAACAGGATTAGC
AGAGCGAGGTATGTAGGCGGTGCTACAGAGTTCTTGAAGTGGTGGCCTAACTACGGCTACACTAGAAGAA
CAGTATTTGGTATCTGCGCTCTGCTGAAGCCAGTTACCTTCGGAAAAAGAGTTGGTAGCTCTTGATCCGG
CAAACAAACCACCGCTGGTAGCGGTGGTTTTTTTGTTTGCAAGCAGCAGATTACGCGCAGAAAAAAAGGA
TCTCAAGAAGATCCTTTGATCTTTTCTACGGGGTCTGACGCTCAGTGGAACGAAAACTCACGTTAAGGGA
TTTTGGTCATGAGATTATCAAAAAGGATCTTCACCTAGATCCTTTTAAATTAAAAATGAAGTTTTAAATC
AATCTAAAGTATATATGAGTAAACTTGGTCTGACAGTTACCAATGCTTAATCAGTGAGGCACCTATCTCA
GCGATCTGTCTATTTCGTTCATCCATAGTTGCCTGACTCGGGGGGGGGGGGCGCTGAGGTCTGCCTCGTG
AAGAAGGTGTTGCTGACTCATACCAGGCCTGAATCGCCCCATCATCCAGCCAGAAAGTGAGGGAGCCACG
GTTGATGAGAGCTTTGTTGTAGGTGGACCAGTTGGTGATTTTGAACTTTTGCTTTGCCACGGAACGGTCT
GCGTTGTCGGGAAGATGCGTGATCTGATCCTTCAACTCAGCAAAAGTTCGATTTATTCAACAAAGCCGCC
GTCCCGTCAAGTCAGCGTAATGCTCTGCCAGTGTTACAACCAATTAACCAATTCTGATTAGAAAAACTCA
TCGAGCATCAAATGAAACTGCAATTTATTCATATCAGGATTATCAATACCATATTTTTGAAAAAGCCGTT
TCTGTAATGAAGGAGAAAACTCACCGAGGCAGTTCCATAGGATGGCAAGATCCTGGTATCGGTCTGCGAT
TCCGACTCGTCCAACATCAATACAACCTATTAATTTCCCCTCGTCAAAAATAAGGTTATCAAGTGAGAAA
TCACCATGAGTGACGACTGAATCCGGTGAGAATGGCAAAAGCTTATGCATTTCTTTCCAGACTTGTTCAA
CAGGCCAGCCATTACGCTCGTCATCAAAATCACTCGCATCAACCAAACCGTTATTCATTCGTGATTGCGC
CTGAGCGAGACGAAATACGCGATCGCTGTTAAAAGGACAATTACAAACAGGAATCGAATGCAACCGGCGC
AGGAACACTGCCAGCGCATCAACAATATTTTCACCTGAATCAGGATATTCTTCTAATACCTGGAATGCTG
TTTTCCCGGGGATCGCAGTGGTGAGTAACCATGCATCATCAGGAGTACGGATAAAATGCTTGATGGTCGG
AAGAGGCATAAATTCCGTCAGCCAGTTTAGTCTGACCATCTCATCTGTAACATCATTGGCAACGCTACCT
TTGCCATGTTTCAGAAACAACTCTGGCGCATCGGGCTTCCCATACAATCGATAGATTGTCGCACCTGATT
GCCCGACATTATCGCGAGCCCATTTATACCCATATAAATCAGCATCCATGTTGGAATTTAATCGCGGCCT
CGAGCAAGACGTTTCCCGTTGAATATGGCTCATAACACCCCTTGTATTACTGTTTATGTAAGCAGACAGT
TTTATTGTTCATGATGATATATTTTTATCTTGTGCAATGTAACATCAGAGATTTTGAGACACAACGTGGC
TTTCCCCCCCCCCCCATTATTGAAGCATTTATCAGGGTTATTGTCTCATGAGCGGATACATATTTGAATG
TATTTAGAAAAATAAACAAATAGGGGTTCCGCGCACATTTCCCCGAAAAGTGCCACCTGACGTCTAAGAA
ACCATTATTATCATGACATTAACCTATAAAAATAGGCGTATCACGAGGCCCTTTCGTC
Features (pLannotate 1.2.2; 15 found; start..end, strand, type, name):
    137..235     +  misc_feature   bom (fragment): basis of mobility region from pBR322
    321..700     +  enhancer       CMV enhancer: human cytomegalovirus immediate early enhancer
    701..904     +  promoter       CMV promoter: human cytomegalovirus (CMV) immediate early promoter
    993..1220    +  LTR            5' LTR (truncated) (fragment): truncated 5' long terminal repeat (LTR) from human T-cell leukemia virus (HTLV) type 1
   1224..1334    +  intron         CMV intron (fragment): modified intron A from human cytomegalovirus
   1385..1453    +  CDS            Ighv1-61 (fragment): HVM05_MOUSE - Also known as Igh-VJ558. Experimental evidence at protein level: Swiss-Prot protein existence level 1. From Mus musculus (Mouse).
   1787..2803    +  CDS            IGHG1: IGHG1_HUMAN - Experimental evidence at protein level: Swiss-Prot protein existence level 1. Constant region of immunoglobulin heavy chains. Immunoglobulins, also known as antibodies, are membrane-bound or secreted glycoproteins produced by B lymphocytes. In the recognition phase of humoral immunity, the membrane-bound immunoglobulins serve as receptors which, upon binding of a specific antigen, trigger the clonal expansion and differentiation of B lymphocytes into immunoglobulins- secreting plasma cells. Secreted immunoglobulins mediate the effector phase of humoral immunity, which results in
   2858..6442    +  CDS            S (fragment): SPIKE_SARS2 - Experimental evidence at protein level: Swiss-Prot protein existence level 1. [Spike glycoprotein]: May down-regulate host tetherin (BST2) by lysosomal degradation, thereby counteracting its antiviral activity. From Severe acute respiratory syndrome coronavirus 2 (2019-nCoV) (SARS-CoV-2).
   6636..6860    +  polyA_signal   bGH poly(A) signal: bovine growth hormone polyadenylation signal
   7398..7986    -  rep_origin     ori: high-copy-number ColE1/pMB1/pBR322/pUC origin of replication
   8158..8229    -  CDS            bla(M) (fragment): β-lactamase lacking the signal sequence; bla(M); allows cytosolic expression of β-lactamase
   8241..8387    -  CDS            TRA2_ECOLX (fragment): Protein predicted: Swiss-Prot protein existence level 4. Required for transposition of transposon Tn903. From Escherichia coli.
   8528..9343    -  CDS            KanR: aminoglycoside phosphotransferase; aph(3')-Ia; confers resistance to kanamycin in bacteria or G418 (Geneticin®) in eukaryotes
   9466..9553    -  promoter       AmpR promoter (fragment): bla
   9648..35      +  CDS            rop (fragment) (across the origin): Rop protein, which maintains plasmids at low copy number; rop
