[The description below was written by a language model from this plasmid's Addgene catalogue record and pLannotate feature annotations shown in this document.]
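Description:
pVRC8400-SARS-CoV-2-S2P-B.1.429-AVI is a 9.6 kb mammalian expression plasmid built on the pVRC8400 backbone for secreted production of a soluble SARS-CoV-2 spike protein from the B.1.429 variant. It is propagated in E. coli through a high-copy ColE1/pUC-type origin and selected with kanamycin via an aph(3')-Ia KanR gene. The annotation also picks up short remnants of earlier vector ancestry (fragments of bom, rop, β-lactamase and a Tn903 transposase), which are not functional parts of the design.

Expression is driven by the human CMV immediate-early enhancer and promoter, followed by a truncated HTLV-1 LTR segment and a partial CMV intron A, and terminated by the bovine growth hormone polyadenylation signal. The open reading frame begins with a short mouse immunoglobulin heavy-chain variable fragment, most likely the secretion leader, followed by human IgG1 constant-region sequence corresponding to the single-chain Fc (scFc) listed in the record. An HRV3C protease cleavage site separates this N-terminal Fc from the spike segment, which is annotated as a fragment of S rather than the full-length protein. The spike carries the W152C, L452R and D614G substitutions recorded for this variant; "S2P" conventionally denotes the two-proline prefusion-stabilised form, though the record does not list those changes. A C-terminal AVI tag, not separately annotated in the feature table, provides a site for enzymatic biotinylation.

Together these parts would allow Fc-based capture of the secreted fusion, release of spike by HRV3C cleavage, and site-specific biotinylation. This fits the associated publication's aim of generating molecular probes of variant spike ectodomains.
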