Addgene plasmid #176328: pVRC8400-SARS-CoV-2-S2P-B.1.429-AVI
Purpose: Expresses SARS-CoV-2 S2P protein from the B.1.429 variant with single chain Fc, HRV3C protease cleavage site, and AVI tag
Depositing lab: Peter Kwong. Depositing organization: National Institute of Allergy and Infectious Diseases (NIAID). Publication: Molecular probes of spike ectodomain and its subdomains for SARS-CoV-2 variants, Alpha through Omicron. Teng IT, Nazzari AF, Choe M, Liu T, Oliveira de Souza M, Petrova Y, Tsybovsky Y, Wang S, Zhang B, Artamonov M, Madan B, Huang A, Lopez Acevedo SN, Pan X, Ruckwardt TJ, DeKosky BJ, Mascola JR, Misasi J, Sullivan NJ, Zhou T, Kwong PD. PLoS One. 2022 May 24;17(5):e0268767. doi: 10.1371/journal.pone.0268767. eCollection 2022. PubMed 35609088.
Backbone
  Vector backbone: pVRC8400
  Vector type: Mammalian Expression
Growth in bacteria
  Bacterial resistance: Kanamycin, 50 μg/mL
  Growth temperature: 37°C
  Growth strain: DH5alpha
  Copy number: Unknown
Gene/Insert
  Gene/Insert name: SARS-CoV-2-S2P-B.1.429
  Mutation: W152C, L452R, D614G
  Entrez Gene: S (a.k.a. GU280_gp02, spike glycoprotein)
  Tag / fusion protein: scFc (N terminal on insert); HRV3C (N terminal on insert); AVI (C terminal on insert)
Terms and licenses: Academic/Nonprofit Terms; Industry Terms: Not Available to Industry
How to cite: pVRC8400-SARS-CoV-2-S2P-B.1.429-AVI was a gift from Peter Kwong (Addgene plasmid # 176328 ; http://n2t.net/addgene:176328 ; RRID:Addgene_176328)
